>Addgene plasmid #217414 | LEGO-AP1x3-GM55 | addgene full sequence | sequence record 434967 | Addgene NGS Result
GTCGACGGATCGGGAGATCTCCCGATCCCCTATGGTGCACTCTCAGTACAATCTGCTCTGATGCCGCATA
GTTAAGCCAGTATCTGCTCCCTGCTTGTGTGTTGGAGGTCGCTGAGTAGTGCGCGAGCAAAATTTAAGCT
ACAACAAGGCAAGGCTTGACCGACAATTGCATGAAGAATCTGCTTAGGGTTAGGCGTTTTGCGCTGCTTC
GCGATGTACGGGCCAGATATACGCGTTGACATTGATTATTGACTAGTTATTAATAGTAATCAATTACGGG
GTCATTAGTTCATAGCCCATATATGGAGTTCCGCGTTACATAACTTACGGTAAATGGCCCGCCTGGCTGA
CCGCCCAACGACCCCCGCCCATTGACGTCAATAATGACGTATGTTCCCATAGTAACGCCAATAGGGACTT
TCCATTGACGTCAATGGGTGGAGTATTTACGGTAAACTGCCCACTTGGCAGTACATCAAGTGTATCATAT
GCCAAGTACGCCCCCTATTGACGTCAATGACGGTAAATGGCCCGCCTGGCATTATGCCCAGTACATGACC
TTATGGGACTTTCCTACTTGGCAGTACATCTACGTATTAGTCATCGCTATTACCATGGTGATGCGGTTTT
GGCAGTACATCAATGGGCGTGGATAGCGGTTTGACTCACGGGGATTTCCAAGTCTCCACCCCATTGACGT
CAATGGGAGTTTGTTTTGGCACCAAAATCAACGGGACTTTCCAAAATGTCGTAACAACTCCGCCCCATTG
ACGCAAATGGGCGGTAGGCGTGTACGGTGGGAGGTCTATATAAGCAGCGCGTTTTGCCTGTACTGGGTCT
CTCTGGTTAGACCAGATCTGAGCCTGGGAGCTCTCTGGCTAACTAGGGAACCCACTGCTTAAGCCTCAAT
AAAGCTTGCCTTGAGTGCTTCAAGTAGTGTGTGCCCGTCTGTTGTGTGACTCTGGTAACTAGAGATCCCT
CAGACCCTTTTAGTCAGTGTGGAAAATCTCTAGCAGTGGCGCCCGAACAGGGACTTGAAAGCGAAAGGGA
AACCAGAGGAGCTCTCTCGACGCAGGACTCGGCTTGCTGAAGCGCGCACGGCAAGAGGCGAGGGGCGGCG
ACTGGTGAGTACGCCAAAAATTTTGACTAGCGGAGGCTAGAAGGAGAGAGATGGGTGCGAGAGCGTCAGT
ATTAAGCGGGGGAGAATTAGATCGCGATGGGAAAAAATTCGGTTAAGGCCAGGGGGAAAGAAAAAATATA
AATTAAAACATATAGTATGGGCAAGCAGGGAGCTAGAACGATTCGCAGTTAATCCTGGCCTGTTAGAAAC
ATCAGAAGGCTGTAGACAAATACTGGGACAGCTACAACCATCCCTTCAGACAGGATCAGAAGAACTTAGA
TCATTATATAATACAGTAGCAACCCTCTATTGTGTGCATCAAAGGATAGAGATAAAAGACACCAAGGAAG
CTTTAGACAAGATAGAGGAAGAGCAAAACAAAAGTAAGACCACCGCACAGCAAGCGGCCGGCCGCTGATC
TTCAGACCTGGAGGAGGAGATATGAGGGACAATTGGAGAAGTGAATTATATAAATATAAAGTAGTAAAAA
TTGAACCATTAGGAGTAGCACCCACCAAGGCAAAGAGAAGAGTGGTGCAGAGAGAAAAAAGAGCAGTGGG
AATAGGAGCTTTGTTCCTTGGGTTCTTGGGAGCAGCAGGAAGCACTATGGGCGCAGCGTCAATGACGCTG
ACGGTACAGGCCAGACAATTATTGTCTGGTATAGTGCAGCAGCAGAACAATTTGCTGAGGGCTATTGAGG
CGCAACAGCATCTGTTGCAACTCACAGTCTGGGGCATCAAGCAGCTCCAGGCAAGAATCCTGGCTGTGGA
AAGATACCTAAAGGATCAACAGCTCCTGGGGATTTGGGGTTGCTCTGGAAAACTCATTTGCACCACTGCT
GTGCCTTGGAATGCTAGTTGGAGTAATAAATCTCTGGAACAGATTTGGAATCACACGACCTGGATGGAGT
GGGACAGAGAAATTAACAATTACACAAGCTTAATACACTCCTTAATTGAAGAATCGCAAAACCAGCAAGA
AAAGAATGAACAAGAATTATTGGAATTAGATAAATGGGCAAGTTTGTGGAATTGGTTTAACATAACAAAT
TGGCTGTGGTATATAAAATTATTCATAATGATAGTAGGAGGCTTGGTAGGTTTAAGAATAGTTTTTGCTG
TACTTTCTATAGTGAATAGAGTTAGGCAGGGATATTCACCATTATCGTTTCAGACCCACCTCCCAACCCC
GAGGGGACCCGACAGGCCCGAAGGAATAGAAGAAGAAGGTGGAGAGAGAGACAGAGACAGATCCATTCGA
TTAGTGAACGGATCGGCACTGCGTGCGCCAATTCTGCAGACAAATGGCAGTATTCATCCACAATTTTAAA
AGAAAAGGGGGGATTGGGGGGTACAGTGCAGGGGAAAGAATAGTAGACATAATAGCAACAGACATACAAA
CTAAAGAATTACAAAAACAAATTACAAAAATTCAAAATTTTCGGGTTTATTACAGGGACAGCAGAGATCC
AGTTTGGTTAGTACCGGGCCCGCTCTAGACCGGGTCATGGCTGCGCCCCGACACCCGCCAACACCCGCTG
ACGCGCCCTGACGGGCTTGTCTGCTCCCGGCATCCGCTTACAGACAAGCTGTGACCGTCTCCGGGAGCTG
CATGTGTCAGAGGTTTTCACCGTCATCACCGAAACGCGCGAGGCAGGATCAGCCATATCACATTTGTAGA
GGTTTTACTTGCTTTAAAAAACCTCCCACACCTCCCCCTGAACCTGAAACATAAAATGAATGCAATTGTT
GTTAACTTGTTTATTGCAGCTTATAATGGTTACAAATAAAGCAATAGCATCACAAATTTCACAAATAAAG
CATTTTTTTCACTGCATTCTAGTTGTGGTTTGTCCAAACTCATCAATGTATCTTATCATGTCTGGATCAG
CCATATCACATTTGTAGAGGTTTTACTTGCTTTAAAAAACCTCCCACACCTCCCCCTGAACCTGAAACAT
AAAATGAATGCAATTGTTGTTAACTTGTTTATTGCAGCTTATAATGGTTACAAATAAAGCAATAGCATCA
CAAATTTCACAAATAAAGCATTTTTTTCACTGCATTCTAGTTGTGGTTTGTCCAAACTCATCAATGTATC
TTATCATGTCTGGATCCAAGCTCAGATCTCGAGATCTGCAAGGATGAGTCAAGCTGCGGGTGATCCAGAT
CTGCAAGGATGAGTCAAGCTGCGGGTGATCCAGATCTGCAAGGATGAGTCAAGCTGCGGGTGATCCAGAT
CTGGGCCCGGATCCTGCAGGGGGTCGACAAGCTTCGCGAGGTCACCATTAATCATTTCCTCTGTGTATTT
AAGAGCTCTTTTGCCAGTGAGCCCAGTACACAGAGAGAAAGGCTAAAGTTCTGTCGACAAGCTTGGCATT
CCGGTACTGTTGGTAAAGCCACCATGGAAGACGCCAAAAACATAAAGAAAGGCCCGGCGCCATTCTATCC
GCTGGAAGATGGAACCGCTGGAGAGCAACTGCATAAGGCTATGAAGAGATACGCCCTGGTTCCTGGAACA
ATTGCTTTTACAGATGCACATATCGAGGTGGACATCACTTACGCTGAGTACTTCGAAATGTCCGTTCGGT
TGGCAGAAGCTATGAAACGATATGGGCTGAATACAAATCACAGAATCGTCGTATGCAGTGAAAACTCTCT
TCAATTCTTTATGCCGGTGTTGGGCGCGTTATTTATCGGAGTTGCAGTTGCGCCCGCGAACGACATTTAT
AATGAACGTGAATTGCTCAACAGTATGGGCATTTCGCAGCCTACCGTGGTGTTCGTTTCCAAAAAGGGGT
TGCAAAAAATTTTGAACGTGCAAAAAAAGCTCCCAATCATCCAAAAAATTATTATCATGGATTCTAAAAC
GGATTACCAGGGATTTCAGTCGATGTACACGTTCGTCACATCTCATCTACCTCCCGGTTTTAATGAATAC
GATTTTGTGCCAGAGTCCTTCGATAGGGACAAGACAATTGCACTGATCATGAACTCCTCTGGATCTACTG
GTCTGCCTAAAGGTGTCGCTCTGCCTCATAGAACTGCCTGCGTGAGATTCTCGCATGCCAGAGATCCTAT
TTTTGGCAATCAAATCATTCCGGATACTGCGATTTTAAGTGTTGTTCCATTCCATCACGGTTTTGGAATG
TTTACTACACTCGGATATTTGATATGTGGATTTCGAGTCGTCTTAATGTATAGATTTGAAGAAGAGCTGT
TTCTGAGGAGCCTTCAGGATTACAAGATTCAAAGTGCGCTGCTGGTGCCAACCCTATTCTCCTTCTTCGC
CAAAAGCACTCTGATTGACAAATACGATTTATCTAATTTACACGAAATTGCTTCTGGTGGCGCTCCCCTC
TCTAAGGAAGTCGGGGAAGCGGTTGCCAAGAGGTTCCATCTGCCAGGTATCAGGCAAGGATATGGGCTCA
CTGAGACTACATCAGCTATTCTGATTACACCCGAGGGGGATGATAAACCGGGCGCGGTCGGTAAAGTTGT
TCCATTTTTTGAAGCGAAGGTTGTGGATCTGGATACCGGGAAAACGCTGGGCGTTAATCAAAGAGGCGAA
CTGTGTGTGAGAGGTCCTATGATTATGTCCGGTTATGTAAACAATCCGGAAGCGACCAACGCCTTGATTG
ACAAGGATGGATGGCTACATTCTGGAGACATAGCTTACTGGGACGAAGACGAACACTTCTTCATCGTTGA
CCGCCTGAAGTCTCTGATTAAGTACAAAGGCTATCAGGTGGCTCCCGCTGAATTGGAATCCATCTTGCTC
CAACACCCCAACATCTTCGACGCAGGTGTCGCAGGTCTTCCCGACGATGACGCCGGTGAACTTCCCGCCG
CCGTTGTTGTTTTGGAGCACGGAAAGACGATGACGGAAAAAGAGATCGTGGATTACGTCGCCAGTCAAGT
AACAACCGCGAAAAAGTTGCGCGGAGGAGTTGTGTTTGTGGACGAAGTACCGAAAGGTCTTACCGGAAAA
CTCGACGCAAGAAAAATCAGAGAGATCCTCATAAAGGCCAAGAAGGGCGGAAAGATCGCCGTGTAATTCT
AGGGCGGCCGCTACGTAAATTCCGCCCCCCCCCCCCCTCTCCCTCCCCCCCCCCTAACGTTACTGGCCGA
AGCCGCTTGGAATAAGGCCGGTGTGCGTTTGTCTATATGTTATTTTCCACCATATTGCCGTCTTTTGGCA
ATGTGAGGGCCCGGAAACCTGGCCCTGTCTTCTTGACGAGCATTCCTAGGGGTCTTTCCCCTCTCGCCAA
AGGAATGCAAGGTCTGTTGAATGTCGTGAAGGAAGCAGTTCCTCTGGAAGCTTCTTGAAGACAAACAACG
TCTGTAGCGACCCTTTGCAGGCAGCGGAACCCCCCACCTGGCGACAGGTGCCTCTGCGGCCAAAAGCCAC
GTGTATAAGATACACCTGCAAAGGCGGCACAACCCCAGTGCCACGTTGTGAGTTGGATAGTTGTGGAAAG
AGTCAAATGGCTCTCCTCAAGCGTATTCAACAAGGGGCTGAAGGATGCCCAGAAGGTACCCCATTGTATG
GGATCTGATCTGGGGCCTCGGTGCACATGCTTTACATGTGTTTAGTCGAGGTTAAAAAAACGTCTAGGCC
CCCCGAACCACGGGGACGTGGTTTTCCTTTGAAAAACACGATGATAATATGGCCACAACCATGGTGAGCA
AGGGCGAGGAGCTGTTCACCGGGGTGGTGCCCATCCTGGTCGAGCTGGACGGCGACGTAAACGGCCACAA
GTTCAGCGTGTCCGGCGAGGGCGAGGGCGATGCCACCTACGGCAAGCTGACCCTGAAGTTCATCTGCACC
ACCGGCAAGCTGCCCGTGCCCTGGCCCACCCTCGTGACCACCCTGACCTACGGCGTGCAGTGCTTCAGCC
GCTACCCCGACCACATGAAGCAGCACGACTTCTTCAAGTCCGCCATGCCCGAAGGCTACGTCCAGGAGCG
CACCATCTTCTTCAAGGACGACGGCAACTACAAGACCCGCGCCGAGGTGAAGTTCGAGGGCGACACCCTG
GTGAACCGCATCGAGCTGAAGGGCATCGACTTCAAGGAGGACGGCAACATCCTGGGGCACAAGCTGGAGT
ACAACTACAACAGCCACAACGTCTATATCATGGCCGACAAGCAGAAGAACGGCATCAAGGTGAACTTCAA
GATCCGCCACAACATCGAGGACGGCAGCGTGCAGCTCGCCGACCACTACCAGCAGAACACCCCCATCGGC
GACGGCCCCGTGCTGCTGCCCGACAACCACTACCTGAGCACCCAGTCCGCCCTGAGCAAAGACCCCAACG
AGAAGCGCGATCACATGGTCCTGCTGGAGTTCGTGACCGCCGCCGGGATCACTCTCGGCATGGACGAGCT
GTACAAGTAAAGCGGCCGGCCGCCAGCACAGTGGTCGAAATTCGTCGAGGGACCTAATAACTTCGTATAG
CATACATTATACGAAGTTATACATGTTTAAGGGTTCCGGTTCCACTAGGTACAATTCGATATCAAGCTTA
TCGATAATCAACCTCTGGATTACAAAATTTGTGAAAGATTGACTGGTATTCTTAACTATGTTGCTCCTTT
TACGCTATGTGGATACGCTGCTTTAATGCCTTTGTATCATGCTATTGCTTCCCGTATGGCTTTCATTTTC
TCCTCCTTGTATAAATCCTGGTTGCTGTCTCTTTATGAGGAGTTGTGGCCCGTTGTCAGGCAACGTGGCG
TGGTGTGCACTGTGTTTGCTGACGCAACCCCCACTGGTTGGGGCATTGCCACCACCTGTCAGCTCCTTTC
CGGGACTTTCGCTTTCCCCCTCCCTATTGCCACGGCGGAACTCATCGCCGCCTGCCTTGCCCGCTGCTGG
ACAGGGGCTCGGCTGTTGGGCACTGACAATTCCGTGGTGTTGTCGGGGAAATCATCGTCCTTTCCTTGGC
TGCTCGCCTGTGTTGCCACCTGGATTCTGCGCGGGACGTCCTTCTGCTACGTCCCTTCGGCCCTCAATCC
AGCGGACCTTCCTTCCCGCGGCCTGCTGCCGGCTCTGCGGCCTCTTCCGCGTCTTCGCCTTCGCCCTCAG
ACGAGTCGGATCTCCCTTTGGGCCGCCTCCCCGCATCGATACCGTCGACCTCGATCGAGACCTAGAAAAA
CATGGAGCAATCACAAGTAGCAATACAGCAGCTACCAATGCTGATTGTGCCTGGCTAGAAGCACAAGAGG
AGGAGGAGGTGGGTTTTCCAGTCACACCTCAGGTACCTTTAAGACCAATGACTTACAAGGCAGCTGTAGA
TCTTAGCCACTTTTTAAAAGAAAAGGGGGGACTGGAAGGGCTAATTCACTCCCAACGAAGACAAGATATC
CTTGATCTGTGGATCTACCACACACAAGGCTACTTCCCTGATTGGCAGAACTACACACCAGGGCCAGGGA
TCAGATATCCACTGACCTTTGGATGGTGCTACAAGCTAGTACCAGTTGAGCAAGAGAAGGTAGAAGAAGC
CAATGAAGGAGAGAACACCCGCTTGTTACACCCTGTGAGCCTGCATGGGATGGATGACCCGGAGAGAGAA
GTATTAGAGTGGAGGTTTGACAGCCGCCTAGCATTTCATCACATGGCCCGAGAGCTGCATCCGGACTGTA
CTGGGTCTCTCTGGTTAGACCAGATCTGAGCCTGGGAGCTCTCTGGCTAACTAGGGAACCCACTGCTTAA
GCCTCAATAAAGCTTGCCTTGAGTGCTTCAAGTAGTGTGTGCCCGTCTGTTGTGTGACTCTGGTAACTAG
AGATCCCTCAGACCCTTTTAGTCAGTGTGGAAAATCTCTAGCAGCATGTGAGCAAAAGGCCAGCAAAAGG
CCAGGAACCGTAAAAAGGCCGCGTTGCTGGCGTTTTTCCATAGGCTCCGCCCCCCTGACGAGCATCACAA
AAATCGACGCTCAAGTCAGAGGTGGCGAAACCCGACAGGACTATAAAGATACCAGGCGTTTCCCCCTGGA
AGCTCCCTCGTGCGCTCTCCTGTTCCGACCCTGCCGCTTACCGGATACCTGTCCGCCTTTCTCCCTTCGG
GAAGCGTGGCGCTTTCTCATAGCTCACGCTGTAGGTATCTCAGTTCGGTGTAGGTCGTTCGCTCCAAGCT
GGGCTGTGTGCACGAACCCCCCGTTCAGCCCGACCGCTGCGCCTTATCCGGTAACTATCGTCTTGAGTCC
AACCCGGTAAGACACGACTTATCGCCACTGGCAGCAGCCACTGGTAACAGGATTAGCAGAGCGAGGTATG
TAGGCGGTGCTACAGAGTTCTTGAAGTGGTGGCCTAACTACGGCTACACTAGAAGAACAGTATTTGGTAT
CTGCGCTCTGCTGAAGCCAGTTACCTTCGGAAAAAGAGTTGGTAGCTCTTGATCCGGCAAACAAACCACC
GCTGGTAGCGGTGGTTTTTTTGTTTGCAAGCAGCAGATTACGCGCAGAAAAAAAGGATCTCAAGAAGATC
CTTTGATCTTTTCTACGGGGTCTGACGCTCAGTGGAACGAAAACTCACGTTAAGGGATTTTGGTCATGAG
ATTATCAAAAAGGATCTTCACCTAGATCCTTTTAAATTAAAAATGAAGTTTTAAATCAATCTAAAGTATA
TATGAGTAAACTTGGTCTGACAGTTACCAATGCTTAATCAGTGAGGCACCTATCTCAGCGATCTGTCTAT
TTCGTTCATCCATAGTTGCCTGACTCCCCGTCGTGTAGATAACTACGATACGGGAGGGCTTACCATCTGG
CCCCAGTGCTGCAATGATACCGCGAGACCCACGCTCACCGGCTCCAGATTTATCAGCAATAAACCAGCCA
GCCGGAAGGGCCGAGCGCAGAAGTGGTCCTGCAACTTTATCCGCCTCCATCCAGTCTATTAATTGTTGCC
GGGAAGCTAGAGTAAGTAGTTCGCCAGTTAATAGTTTGCGCAACGTTGTTGCCATTGCTACAGGCATCGT
GGTGTCACGCTCGTCGTTTGGTATGGCTTCATTCAGCTCCGGTTCCCAACGATCAAGGCGAGTTACATGA
TCCCCCATGTTGTGCAAAAAAGCGGTTAGCTCCTTCGGTCCTCCGATCGTTGTCAGAAGTAAGTTGGCCG
CAGTGTTATCACTCATGGTTATGGCAGCACTGCATAATTCTCTTACTGTCATGCCATCCGTAAGATGCTT
TTCTGTGACTGGTGAGTACTCAACCAAGTCATTCTGAGAATAGTGTATGCGGCGACCGAGTTGCTCTTGC
CCGGCGTCAATACGGGATAATACCGCGCCACATAGCAGAACTTTAAAAGTGCTCATCATTGGAAAACGTT
CTTCGGGGCGAAAACTCTCAAGGATCTTACCGCTGTTGAGATCCAGTTCGATGTAACCCACTCGTGCACC
CAACTGATCTTCAGCATCTTTTACTTTCACCAGCGTTTCTGGGTGAGCAAAAACAGGAAGGCAAAATGCC
GCAAAAAAGGGAATAAGGGCGACACGGAAATGTTGAATACTCATACTCTTCCTTTTTCAATATTATTGAA
GCATTTATCAGGGTTATTGTCTCATGAGCGGATACATATTTGAATGTATTTAGAAAAATAAACAAATAGG
GGTTCCGCGCACATTTCCCCGAAAAGTGCCACCTGAC
Features (pLannotate 1.2.2; 26 found; start..end, strand, type, name):
     31..83      -  misc_feature   bom (fragment): basis of mobility region from pBR322
    238..617     +  enhancer       CMV enhancer: human cytomegalovirus immediate early enhancer
    618..817     +  promoter       CMV promoter: human cytomegalovirus (CMV) immediate early promoter
    835..1015    +  LTR            5' LTR (truncated): truncated 5' long terminal repeat (LTR) from HIV-1
   1062..1187    +  misc_feature   HIV-1 Ψ: packaging signal of human immunodeficiency virus type 1
   1171..1509    +  CDS            HIV-1 gag (fragment): gag protein from human immunodeficiency virus 1; gag
   1684..1917    +  misc_feature   RRE: The Rev response element (RRE) of HIV-1 allows for Rev-dependent mRNA export from the nucleus to the cytoplasm.
   2294..2394    +  CDS            Rev (fragment): human immunodeficiency virus 1 (HIV-1) Rev protein; rev; enhances nuclear export of unspliced and incompletely spliced viral mRNAs
   2444..2561    +  misc_feature   cPPT/CTS: central polypurine tract and central termination sequence of HIV-1
   2737..2776    -  CDS            rop (fragment): Rop protein, which maintains plasmids at low copy number; rop
   2778..2854    +  CDS            large T antigen (fragment): large T antigen from SV40 (simian virus 40)
   2874..3008    +  polyA_signal   SV40 poly(A) signal: SV40 polyadenylation signal
   3006..3082    +  CDS            large T antigen (fragment): large T antigen from SV40 (simian virus 40)
   3102..3236    +  polyA_signal   SV40 poly(A) signal: SV40 polyadenylation signal
   3524..5176    +  CDS            luciferase: firefly luciferase; luc+; enhanced luc+ version of the luciferase gene
   5325..5787    +  misc_feature   IRES: internal ribosome entry site (IRES) of the encephalomyocarditis virus (EMCV)
   5801..6520    +  CDS            EGFP: the original enhanced GFP (Yang et al., 1996) mammalian codon-optimized
   6567..6600    +  protein_bind   loxP: Cre-mediated recombination occurs in the 8-bp core sequence (GCATACAT). Cre recombinase
   6633..6656    +  misc_feature   MCS (fragment): pBluescript multiple cloning site
   6656..7244    +  misc_feature   WPRE: woodchuck hepatitis virus posttranscriptional regulatory element
   7245..7264    +  misc_feature   MCS (fragment): pBluescript multiple cloning site
   7266..7766    +  CDS            nef (fragment): NEF_HV1LA - Experimental evidence at protein level: Swiss-Prot protein existence level 1. Extracellular Nef protein targets CD4(+) T-lymphocytes for apoptosis by interacting with CXCR4 surface receptors. From Human immunodeficiency virus type 1 group M subtype B (isolate Lai) (HIV-1).
   7773..7953    +  LTR            5' LTR (truncated): truncated 5' long terminal repeat (LTR) from HIV-1
   8015..8603    -  rep_origin     ori: high-copy-number ColE1/pMB1/pBR322/pUC origin of replication
   8774..9634    -  CDS            AmpR: β-lactamase; bla; confers resistance to ampicillin, carbenicillin, and related antibiotics
   9635..9739    -  promoter       AmpR promoter: bla
