[The description below was written by a language model from this plasmid's Addgene catalogue record and pLannotate feature annotations shown in this document.]
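Description:
LEGO-AP1x3-GM55 is an inducible lentiviral luciferase reporter built on the HIV-1-based LeGO-iG backbone and intended for delivery into mammalian cells. It is propagated in bacteria as a high-copy plasmid through a ColE1/pUC-type origin, with ampicillin selection from the β-lactamase gene. The viral portion has a CMV enhancer/promoter fused to a truncated 5' LTR to drive genomic RNA production in packaging cells. This is followed by the Ψ packaging signal with a partial gag sequence, the Rev response element for nuclear export, and the cPPT/CTS. A WPRE downstream of the payload enhances transcript expression, and a second truncated LTR closes the viral unit. One loxP site is annotated between EGFP and the WPRE.

The reporter cassette replaced the NotI/XbaI fragment of LeGO-iG that carried the U6 and SFFV promoters. It begins with two tandem SV40 polyadenylation/termination signals, placed upstream to block read-through transcription from the vector backbone that would otherwise raise background. Next come three copies of the AP-1 site from the MMP3 gene, positioned in front of the human CSF2 (GM-CSF) minimal promoter spanning -55 to +28. These promoter elements were not picked up by the automated annotation but fall in the gap before the luciferase coding sequence. The promoter drives the Luc+ firefly luciferase gene derived from pGL3, which is linked through an EMCV IRES to EGFP. In principle this allows co-expression of luciferase and EGFP from one transcript.

Because the AP-1 sites respond to RAS/MAPK signalling, the construct serves as a stably integrating reporter of kinase signalling to AP-1, for example downstream of receptors or oncogenes.
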