Addgene plasmid #217414: LEGO-AP1x3-GM55
Purpose: Luciferase expression vector with 3 AP-1 sites and the minimal GM-CSF promoter. Alias: LEGO-GM55-AP-1x3
Depositing lab: Peter Cockerill. Publication: Development of receptor and oncogene-responsive luciferase reporter vectors that are activated via kinase signaling to AP-1. Coleman DJL, Ames L, Aain H, Gamble J, Koscielniak K, Zhang Z, Lau C, Joyce A, Cockerill PN. Exp Hematol. 2026 Sep;161:105491. doi: 10.1016/j.exphem.2026.105491. Epub 2026 Aug 13. PubMed 42595074.
Backbone
  Vector backbone: LeGO-iG
  Backbone manufacturer: Boris Fehse (Addgene #27358)
  Vector type: Mammalian Expression, Lentiviral, Luciferase
Growth in bacteria
  Bacterial resistance: Ampicillin, 100 μg/mL
  Growth temperature: 37°C
  Growth strain: NEB Stable
  Copy number: High Copy
Gene/Insert
  Gene/Insert name: Luciferase, GFP (alt name: SV40 PolyA sites, 3x AP-1 sites, Human -55 to +28 minimal CSF2 promoter, Promega pGL3 LUC+, IRES-EGFP)
  Species: H. sapiens (human); Firefly
  Promoter: 3 AP-1 sites, Human -55 to +28 minimal CSF2 promoter
  Cloning method: Restriction Enzyme; 5′ cloning site unknown (unknown if destroyed); 3′ cloning site unknown (unknown if destroyed)
  Sequencing primers: 5′ n/a
Terms and licenses: Academic/Nonprofit Terms; Industry Terms: Not Available to Industry
Depositor comments: This is an inducible lentiviral luciferase expression vector that has 3 RAS/MAPK-inducible AP-1 sites driving transcription from the minimal CSF2 promoter. LEGO-AP1x3-GM55 was constructed from LeGO-iG (Weber et al, 2008) (Addgene #27358) by replacing a NotI/XbaI fragment containing the U6 and SFFV promoters with a fragment from the plasmid pAP1-3 (Addgene #71258) that has 3 copies of the MMP3 gene AP-1 site in front of human CSF2 -55 to +28 minimal promoter driving expression of the Luc+ firefly luciferase gene originating from the plasmid pGL3 (Promega). The luciferase gene is linked to an IRES that in principle supports co-expression of luciferase and EGFP. The insert has 2 copies of the SV40 transcription termination/polyadenylation signal upstream of the multiple cloning site, which blocks background read-through transcription originating in the vector backbone, which itself can be substantial (Bert et al, 2000). Cloning of the luciferase gene cassette into NotI and XbaI sites was enabled by mutating the pAP1-3 TthIII site to an XbaI site and the XbaI site to a NotI site. The inserted luciferase gene and SV40 polyA site sequences originate from the plasmid pXPG (Addgene #71248). References: Bert et al. Plasmid. 2000 Sep;44(2):173-82. PMID 10964627. Weber et al. Mol Ther. 2008 Apr. 16(4):698-706. PMID 18362927.
How to cite: LEGO-AP1x3-GM55 was a gift from Peter Cockerill (Addgene plasmid # 217414 ; http://n2t.net/addgene:217414 ; RRID:Addgene_217414)
